>Addgene plasmid #152348 | pGBW-m4134117 | depositor full sequence | sequence record 295360 | Full Sequence
CACCATG
[417 nt withheld, positions 8-424]
GAAAACCTTTACTTTCAGTCGAAAGAAACCGCGGCAGCTAAGTTCGAGAGGCAGCACATGGACAGTTAAG
GATCCGCAGGCCTCTGCTAGCTTGACTGACTGAGATACAGCGTACCTTCAGCTCACAGACATGATAAGAT
ACATTGATGAGTTTGGACAAACCACAACTAGAATGCAGTGAAAAAAATGCTTTATTTGTGAAATTTGTGA
TGCTATTGCTTTATTTGTAACCATTATAAGCTGCAATAAACAAGTTAACAACAACAATTGCATTCATTTT
ATGTTTCAGGTTCAGGGGGAGGTGTGGGAGGTTTTTTAAAGCAAGTAAAACCTCTACAAATGTGGTATTG
GCCCATCTCTATCGGTATCGTAGCATAACCCCTTGGGGCCTCTAAACGGGTCTTGAGGGGTTTTTTGTGC
CCCTCGGGCCGGATTGCTATCTACCGGCATTGGCGCAGAAAAAAATGCCTGATGCGACGCTGCGCGTCTT
ATACTCCCACATATGCCAGATTCAGCAACGGATACGGCTTCCCCAACTTGCCCACTTCCATACGTGTCCT
CCTTACCAGAAATTTATCCTTAAGGTCGTCAGCTATCCTGCAGGCGATCTCTCGATTTCGATCAAGACAT
TCCTTTAATGGTCTTTTCTGGACACCACTAGGGGTCAGAAGTAGTTCATCAAACTTTCTTCCCTCCCTAA
TCTCATTGGTTACCTTGGGCTATCGAAACTTAATTAACCAGTCAAGTCAGCTACTTGGCGAGATCGACTT
GTCTGGGTTTCGACTACGCTCAGAATTGCGTCAGTCAAGTTCGATCTGGTCCTTGCTATTGCACCCGTTC
TCCGATTACGAGTTTCATTTAAATCATGTGAGCAAAAGGCCAGCAAAAGGCCAGGAACCGTAAAAAGGCC
GCGTTGCTGGCGTTTTTCCATAGGCTCCGCCCCCCTGACGAGCATCACAAAAATCGACGCTCAAGTCAGA
GGTGGCGAAACCCGACAGGACTATAAAGATACCAGGCGTTTCCCCCTGGAAGCTCCCTCGTGCGCTCTCC
TGTTCCGACCCTGCCGCTTACCGGATACCTGTCCGCCTTTCTCCCTTCGGGAAGCGTGGCGCTTTCTCAT
AGCTCACGCTGTAGGTATCTCAGTTCGGTGTAGGTCGTTCGCTCCAAGCTGGGCTGTGTGCACGAACCCC
CCGTTCAGCCCGACCGCTGCGCCTTATCCGGTAACTATCGTCTTGAGTCCAACCCGGTAAGACACGACTT
ATCGCCACTGGCAGCAGCCACTGGTAACAGGATTAGCAGAGCGAGGTATGTAGGCGGTGCTACAGAGTTC
TTGAAGTGGTGGCCTAACTACGGCTACACTAGAAGAACAGTATTTGGTATCTGCGCTCTGCTGAAGCCAG
TTACCTTCGGAAAAAGAGTTGGTAGCTCTTGATCCGGCAAACAAACCACCGCTGGTAGCGGTGGTTTTTT
TGTTTGCAAGCAGCAGATTACGCGCAGAAAAAAAGGATCTCAAGAAGATCCTTTGATCTTTTCTACGGGG
TCTGACGCTCAGTGGAACGAAAACTCACGTTAAGGGATTTTGGTCATGAGATTATCAAAAAGGATCTTCA
CCTAGATCCTTTTAAATTAAAAATGAAGTTTTAAATCAATCTAAAGTATATATGAGTAAACTTGGTCTGA
CAGTTACCAATGCTTAATCAGTGAGGCACCTATCTCAGCGATCTGTCTATTTCGTTCATCCATAGTTGCA
TTTAAATTTCCGAACTCTCCAAGGCCCTCGTCGGAAAATCTTCAAACCTTTCGTCCGATCCATCTTGCAG
GCTACCTCTCGAACGAACTATCGCAAGTCTCTTGGCCGGCCTTGCGCCTTGGCTATTGCTTGGCAGCGCC
TATCGCCAGGTATTACTCCAATCCCGAATATCCGAGATCGGGATCACCCGAGAGAAGTTCAACCTACATC
CTCAATCCCGATCTATCCGAGATCCGAGGAATATCGAAATCGGGGCGCGCCTGGCCTCCGCGCCGGGTTT
TGGCGCCTCCCGCGGGCGCCCCCCTCGTCACGGCGAGCGCTGCCACGTCAGACGAAGGGCGCAGGAGCGT
CCTGATCCTTCCGCCCGGACGCTCAGGACAGCGGCCCGCTGCTCATAAGACTCGGCCTTAGAACCCCAGT
ATCAGCAGAAGGACATTTTAGGACGGGACTTGGGTGACTCTAGGGCACTGGTTTTCTTTCCAGAGAGCGG
AACAGGCGAGGAAAAGTAGTCCCTTCTCGGCGATTCTGCGGAGGGATCTCCGTGGGGCGGTGAACGCCGA
TGATTATATAAGGACGCGCCGGGTGTGGCACAGCTAGTTCCGTCGCAGCCGGGATTTGGGTCGCGGTTCT
TGTTTGTGGATCGCTGTGATCGTCACTTGGTGAGTAGCGGGCTGCTGGGCTGGCCGGGGCTTTCGTGGCC
GCCGGGCCGCTCGGTGGGACGGAAGCGTGTGGAGAGACCGCCAAGGGCTGTAGTCTGGGTCCGCGAGCAA
GGTTGCCCTGAACTGGGGGTTGGGGGGAGCGCAGCAAAATGGCGGCTGTTCCCGAGTCTTGAATGGAAGA
CGCTTGTGAGGCGGGCTGTGAGGTCGTTGAAACAAGGTGGGGGGCATGGTGGGCGGCAAGAACCCAAGGT
CTTGAGCCCTTCGCTAATGCGGGAAAGCTCTTATTCGGGTGAGATGGGCTGGGCACCATCTGGGGACCCT
GACGTGAAGTTTGTCACTGACTGGAGAACTCGGTTTGTCGTCTGTTGCGGGGGCGGCAGTTATGGCGGTG
CCGTTGGGCAGTGCACCCGTACCTTTGGGAGCGCGCGCCCTCGTCGTGTCGTGACGTCACCCGTTCTGTT
GGCTTATAATGCAGGGTGGGGCCACCTGCCGGTAGGTGTGCGGTAGGCTTTTCTCCGTCGCAGGACGCAG
GGTTCGGGCCTAGGGTAGGCTCTCCTGAATCGACAGGCGCCGGACCTCTGGTGAGGGGAGGGATAAGTGA
GGCGTCAGTTTCTTTGGTCGGTTTTATGTACCTATCTTCTTAAGTAGCTGAAGCTCCGGTTTTGAACTAT
GCGCTCGGGGTTGGCGAGTGTGTTTTGTGAAGTTTTTTAGGCACCTTTTGAAATGTAATCATTTGGGTCA
ATATGTAATTTTCAGTGTTAGACTTGTAAATTGTCCGCTAAATTCTGGCCGTTTTTGGCTTTTTTGTTAG
ACAACATGGGTAAAAAGCCTGAACTCACCGCGACGTCTGTCGAGAAGTTTCTGATCGAAAAGTTCGACAG
CGTCTCCGACCTGATGCAGCTCTCGGAGGGCGAAGAATCTCGTGCTTTCAGCTTCGATGTAGGAGGGCGT
GGATATGTCCTGCGGGTAAATAGCTGCGCCGATGGTTTCTACAAAGATCGTTATGTTTATCGGCACTTTG
CATCCGCCGCGCTCCCGATTCCGGAAGTGCTTGACATTGGGGAGTTCAGCGAGAGCCTGACCTATTGCAT
CTCCCGCCGTGCACAGGGTGTCACGTTGCAAGACCTGCCTGAAACCGAACTGCCCGCTGTTCTGCAGCCG
GTCGCGGAGGCAATGGATGCCATCGCTGCCGCCGATCTTAGCCAGACGAGCGGGTTCGGCCCATTCGGAC
CGCAAGGAATCGGTCAATACACTACATGGCGTGATTTCATATGCGCGATTGCTGATCCCCATGTGTATCA
CTGGCAAACTGTGATGGACGACACCGTCAGTGCGTCCGTCGCGCAGGCTCTCGATGAGCTGATGCTTTGG
GCCGAGGACTGCCCCGAAGTCCGGCACCTCGTGCACGCGGATTTCGGCTCCAACAATGTCCTGACGGACA
ATGGCCGCATAACAGCGGTCATTGACTGGAGCGAGGCGATGTTCGGGGATTCCCAATACGAGGTCGCCAA
CATCTTCTTCTGGAGGCCGTGGTTGGCTTGTATGGAGCAGCAGACGCGCTACTTCGAGCGGAGGCATCCG
GAGCTTGCAGGATCGCCCCGGCTCCGGGCGTATATGCTCCGCATTGGTCTTGACCAACTCTATCAGAGCT
TGGTTGACGGCAATTTCGATGATGCAGCTTGGGCGCAGGGTCGATGCGACGCAATCGTCCGATCCGGAGC
CGGGACTGTCGGGCGTACACAAATCGCCCGCAGAAGCGCCGCCGTCTGGACCGATGGCTGTGTAGAAGTA
CTCGCCGATAGTGGAAACCGACGCCCCAGCACTCGTCCGAGGGCAAAGGAATAAGCTAGTATGTAAGCCT
AGTCTTAGATAATAAAATCGCTATCCATCGAAGATGGATGTGTGTTGGTTTTTTGTGTGTGTAACGCTAG
GCGCGCCTGGTGTACCGAGAACGATCCTCTCAGTGCGAGTCTCGACGATCCATATCGTTGCTTGGCAGTC
AGCCAGTCGGAATCCAGCTTGGGACCCAGGAAGTCCAATCGTCAGATATTGTACTCAAGCCTGGTCACGG
CAGCGTACCGATCTGTTTAAACCTAGATATTGATAGTCTGATCGGTCAACGTATAATCGAGTCCTAGCTT
TTGCAAACATCTATCAAGAGACAGGATCAGCAGGAGGCTTTCGCATGAGTATTCAACATTTCCGTGTCGC
CCTTATTCCCTTTTTTGCGGCATTTTGCCTTCCTGTTTTTGCTCACCCAGAAACGCTGGTGAAAGTAAAA
GATGCTGAAGATCAGTTGGGTGCGCGAGTGGGTTACATCGAACTGGATCTCAACAGCGGTAAGATCCTTG
AGAGTTTTCGCCCCGAAGAACGCTTTCCAATGATGAGCACTTTTAAAGTTCTGCTATGTGGCGCGGTATT
ATCCCGTATTGACGCCGGGCAAGAGCAACTCGGTCGCCGCATACACTATTCTCAGAATGACTTGGTTGAG
TATTCACCAGTCACAGAAAAGCATCTTACGGATGGCATGACAGTAAGAGAATTATGCAGTGCTGCCATAA
CCATGAGTGATAACACTGCGGCCAACTTACTTCTGACAACGATTGGAGGACCGAAGGAGCTAACCGCTTT
TTTGCACAACATGGGGGATCATGTAACTCGCCTTGATCGTTGGGAACCGGAGCTGAATGAAGCCATACCA
AACGACGAGCGTGACACCACGATGCCTGTAGCAATGGCAACAACCTTGCGTAAACTATTAACTGGCGAAC
TACTTACTCTAGCTTCCCGGCAACAGTTGATAGACTGGATGGAGGCGGATAAAGTTGCAGGACCACTTCT
GCGCTCGGCCCTTCCGGCTGGCTGGTTTATTGCTGATAAATCTGGAGCCGGTGAGCGTGGGTCTCGCGGT
ATCATTGCAGCACTGGGGCCAGATGGTAAGCCCTCCCGTATCGTAGTTATCTACACGACGGGGAGTCAGG
CAACTATGGATGAACGAAATAGACAGATCGCTGAGATAGGTGCCTCACTGATTAAGCATTGGTAACCGAT
TCTAGGTGCATTGGCGCAGAAAAAAATGCCTGATGCGACGCTGCGCGTCTTATACTCCCACATATGCCAG
ATTCAGCAACGGATACGGCTTCCCCAACTTGCCCACTTCCATACGTGTCCTCCTTACCAGAAATTTATCC
TTAAGATCGTTTAAACTCGACTCTGGCTCTATCGAATCTCCGTCGTTTCGAGCTTACGCGAACAGCCGTG
GCGCTCATTTGCTCGTCGGGCATCGAATCTCGTCAGCTATCGTCAGCTTACCTTTTTGGCAGCGATCGCG
GCTCCCGACATCTTGGACCATTAGCTCCACAGGTATCTTCTTCCCTCTAGTGGTCATAACAGCAGCTTCA
GCTACCTCTCAATTCAAAAAACCCCTCAAGACCCGTTTAGAGGCCCCAAGGGGTTATGCTATCAATCGTT
GCGTTACACACACAAAAAACCAACACACATCCATCTTCGATGGATAGCGATTTTATTATCTAACTGCTGA
TCGAGTGTAGCCAGATCTAGTAATCAATTACGGGGTCATTAGTTCATAGCCCATATATGGAGTTCCGCGT
TACATAACTTACGGTAAATGGCCCGCCTGGCTGACCGCCCAACGACCCCCGCCCATTGACGTCAATAATG
ACGTATGTTCCCATAGTAACGCCAATAGGGACTTTCCATTGACGTCAATGGGTGGAGTATTTACGGTAAA
CTGCCCACTTGGCAGTACATCAAGTGTATCATATGCCAAGTACGCCCCCTATTGACGTCAATGACGGTAA
ATGGCCCGCCTGGCATTATGCCCAGTACATGACCTTATGGGACTTTCCTACTTGGCAGTACATCTACGTA
TTAGTCATCGCTATTACCATGCTGATGCGGTTTTGGCAGTACATCAATGGGCGTGGATAGCGGTTTGACT
CACGGGGATTTCCAAGTCTCCACCCCATTGACGTCAATGGGAGTTTGTTTTGGCACCAAAATCAACGGGA
CTTTCCAAAATGTCGTAACAACTCCGCCCCATTGACGCAAATGGGCGGTAGGCGTGTACGGTGGGAGGTC
TATATAAGCAGAGCTGGTTTAGTGAACCGTCAGATCAGATCTTTGTCGATCCTACCATCCACTCGACACA
CCCGCCAGCGGCCGC
Features (pLannotate 1.2.2; 19 found; start..end, strand, type, name):
    559..680     -  polyA_signal   SV40 poly(A) signal: SV40 polyadenylation signal
    703..772     -  CDS            large T antigen (fragment): large T antigen from SV40 (simian virus 40)
    795..841     +  terminator     T7 terminator: transcription terminator for bacteriophage T7 RNA polymerase
    871..1007    +  terminator     rrnG terminator: transcription terminator from the E. coli ribosomal RNA rrnG operon (Albrechtsen et al., 1991)
   1052..1123    +  misc_feature   3' β-globin insulator: insulator downstream of the human β-globin locus (Farrell et al., 2002)
   1349..1937    -  rep_origin     ori: high-copy-number ColE1/pMB1/pBR322/pUC origin of replication
   2109..2173    -  CDS            bla(M) (fragment): β-lactamase lacking the signal sequence; bla(M); allows cytosolic expression of β-lactamase
   2437..3646    +  promoter       UbC promoter: human ubiquitin C promoter
   3656..4677    +  CDS            HygR (fragment): hygromycin B phosphotransferase confers resistance to hygromycin
   4705..4753    +  polyA_signal   poly(A) signal: synthetic polyadenylation signal
   5019..5879    +  CDS            AmpR: β-lactamase; bla; confers resistance to ampicillin, carbenicillin, and related antibiotics
   5892..6028    +  terminator     rrnG terminator: transcription terminator from the E. coli ribosomal RNA rrnG operon (Albrechtsen et al., 1991)
   6173..6244    +  misc_feature   5' β-globin insulator: insulator upstream of the human β-globin locus (Farrell et al., 2002)
   6249..6295    -  terminator     T7 terminator: transcription terminator for bacteriophage T7 RNA polymerase
   6313..6361    -  polyA_signal   poly(A) signal: synthetic polyadenylation signal
   6442..6745    +  enhancer       CMV enhancer: human cytomegalovirus immediate early enhancer
   6818..6835    -  promoter       CMV promoter (fragment): human cytomegalovirus (CMV) immediate early promoter
   6898..6949    +  promoter       CMVd2 promoter: truncated human cytomegalovirus (CMV) immediate early promoter that yields moderately reduced expression relative to the full-length promoter
   7015..424     +  CDS            R1A_SARS2 (fragment) (across the origin) (sequence partly withheld): Experimental evidence at protein level: Swiss-Prot protein existence level 1. [Non-structural protein 10]: Plays a pivotal role in viral transcription by stimulating both nsp14 3'-5' exoribonuclease and nsp16 2'-O-methyltransferase activities. Therefore plays an essential role in viral mRNAs cap methylation. From Severe acute respiratory syndrome coronavirus 2 (2019-nCoV) (SARS-CoV-2).
