[The description below was written by a language model from this plasmid's Addgene catalogue record and pLannotate feature annotations shown in this document.]
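Description:
pGBW-m4134117 is a mammalian expression plasmid carrying wild-type SARS-CoV-2 nsp10, a small non-structural protein processed from the ORF1ab polyprotein, in the pTwist_CMV_Hygro_6 backbone. It is maintained in E. coli as a high-copy plasmid through a ColE1/pUC-type origin and selected with ampicillin via a full-length β-lactamase gene. A short additional β-lactamase fragment annotated elsewhere appears to be a backbone remnant. For selection in mammalian cells, a separate cassette places the hygromycin B phosphotransferase gene under the human ubiquitin C promoter, followed by a synthetic polyadenylation signal.

The nsp10 coding sequence (about 416 bp, spanning the numbering origin of the 7,019 nt record) lies downstream of the CMV immediate-early enhancer and promoter elements. Its transcript is terminated by the SV40 polyadenylation signal. The catalogue entry states that the backbone supplies a C-terminal S-tag separated from the protein by a TEV protease cleavage site, which would allow detection or affinity capture and subsequent tag removal. These tag elements are not individually called in the automated feature table. The table does show human β-globin insulator sequences, bacterial rrnG and T7 terminators and an upstream synthetic poly(A) signal around the cassettes, parts normally used to limit transcriptional read-through and interference between units.

In the virus, nsp10 is a cofactor that stimulates the nsp14 exoribonuclease and nsp16 2'-O-methyltransferase activities and so contributes to viral mRNA cap methylation. The plasmid is suited to transient or hygromycin-selected stable expression of tagged nsp10 in mammalian cells, although the record states no purpose beyond mammalian expression.
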