Addgene plasmid #152348: pGBW-m4134117
Purpose: Mammalian expression plasmid for SARS-CoV-2 nsp10
Depositing lab: Ginkgo Bioworks & Benjie Chen. Depositing organization: Ginkgo Bioworks.
Backbone
  Vector backbone: pTwist_CMV_Hygro_6
  Backbone size w/o insert (bp): 6525
  Vector type: Mammalian Expression
  Selectable markers: Hygromycin
Growth in bacteria
  Bacterial resistance: Ampicillin, 100 μg/mL
  Growth temperature: 37°C
  Growth strain: DH5alpha
  Copy number: High Copy
Gene/Insert
  Gene/Insert name: SARS-CoV-2 nsp10
  Species: Severe acute respiratory syndrome coronavirus 2
  Insert size (bp): 416
  Mutation: wt
  Entrez Gene: ORF1ab (a.k.a. GU280_gp01)
  Promoter: CMV
  Tag / fusion protein: Cleavable TEV;S-tag (C terminal on backbone)
  Cloning method: Unknown
Resource information
  A portion of this plasmid was derived from a plasmid made by: GinkgoBioworks
Depositor comments: NCBI reference sequence: YP_009725306.1
How to cite: pGBW-m4134117 was a gift from Ginkgo Bioworks & Benjie Chen (Addgene plasmid # 152348 ; http://n2t.net/addgene:152348 ; RRID:Addgene_152348)
